>Addgene plasmid #231566 | dCas9-AsLOV2x3-NLSx3 | addgene full sequence | sequence record 460770 | Addgene NGS Result
CGGGAGATCTCCCGATCCCCTATGGTGCACTCTCAGTACAATCTGCTCTGATGCCGCATAGTTAAGCCAG
TATCTGCTCCCTGCTTGTGTGTTGGAGGTCGCTGAGTAGTGCGCGAGCAAAATTTAAGCTACAACAAGGC
AAGGCTTGACCGACAATTGCATGAAGAATCTGCTTAGGGTTAGGCGTTTTGCGCTGCTTCGCGATGTACG
GGCCAGATATACGCGTTGACATTGATTATTGACTAGTTATTAATAGTAATCAATTACGGGGTCATTAGTT
CATAGCCCATATATGGAGTTCCGCGTTACATAACTTACGGTAAATGGCCCGCCTGGCTGACCGCCCAACG
ACCCCCGCCCATTGACGTCAATAATGACGTATGTTCCCATAGTAACGCCAATAGGGACTTTCCATTGACG
TCAATGGGTGGAGTATTTACGGTAAACTGCCCACTTGGCAGTACATCAAGTGTATCATATGCCAAGTACG
CCCCCTATTGACGTCAATGACGGTAAATGGCCCGCCTGGCATTATGCCCAGTACATGACCTTATGGGACT
TTCCTACTTGGCAGTACATCTACGTATTAGTCATCGCTATTACCATGGTGATGCGGTTTTGGCAGTACAT
CAATGGGCGTGGATAGCGGTTTGACTCACGGGGATTTCCAAGTCTCCACCCCATTGACGTCAATGGGAGT
TTGTTTTGGCACCAAAATCAACGGGACTTTCCAAAATGTCGTAACAACTCCGCCCCATTGACGCAAATGG
GCGGTAGGCGTGTACGGTGGGAGGTCTATATAAGCAGCGCGTTTTGCCTGTACTGGGTCTCTCTGGTTAG
ACCAGATCTGAGCCTGGGAGCTCTCTGGCTAACTAGGGAACCCACTGCTTAAGCCTCAATAAAGCTTGCC
TTGAGTGCTTCAAGTAGTGTGTGCCCGTCTGTTGTGTGACTCTGGTAACTAGAGATCCCTCAGACCCTTT
TAGTCAGTGTGGAAAATCTCTAGCAGTGGCGCCCGAACAGGGACTTGAAAGCGAAAGGGAAACCAGAGGA
GCTCTCTCGACGCAGGACTCGGCTTGCTGAAGCGCGCACGGCAAGAGGCGAGGGGCGGCGACTGGTGAGT
ACGCCAAAAATTTTGACTAGCGGAGGCTAGAAGGAGAGAGATGGGTGCGAGAGCGTCAGTATTAAGCGGG
GGAGAATTAGATCGCGATGGGAAAAAATTCGGTTAAGGCCAGGGGGAAAGAAAAAATATAAATTAAAACA
TATAGTATGGGCAAGCAGGGAGCTAGAACGATTCGCAGTTAATCCTGGCCTGTTAGAAACATCAGAAGGC
TGTAGACAAATACTGGGACAGCTACAACCATCCCTTCAGACAGGATCAGAAGAACTTAGATCATTATATA
ATACAGTAGCAACCCTCTATTGTGTGCATCAAAGGATAGAGATAAAAGACACCAAGGAAGCTTTAGACAA
GATAGAGGAAGAGCAAAACAAAAGTAAGACCACCGCACAGCAAGCGGCCGCTGATCTTCAGACCTGGAGG
AGGAGATATGAGGGACAATTGGAGAAGTGAATTATATAAATATAAAGTAGTAAAAATTGAACCATTAGGA
GTAGCACCCACCAAGGCAAAGAGAAGAGTGGTGCAGAGAGAAAAAAGAGCAGTGGGAATAGGAGCTTTGT
TCCTTGGGTTCTTGGGAGCAGCAGGAAGCACTATGGGCGCAGCGTCAATGACGCTGACGGTACAGGCCAG
ACAATTATTGTCTGGTATAGTGCAGCAGCAGAACAATTTGCTGAGGGCTATTGAGGCGCAACAGCATCTG
TTGCAACTCACAGTCTGGGGCATCAAGCAGCTCCAGGCAAGAATCCTGGCTGTGGAAAGATACCTAAAGG
ATCAACAGCTCCTGGGGATTTGGGGTTGCTCTGGAAAACTCATTTGCACCACTGCTGTGCCTTGGAATGC
TAGTTGGAGTAATAAATCTCTGGAACAGATTTGGAATCACACGACCTGGATGGAGTGGGACAGAGAAATT
AACAATTACACAAGCTTAATACACTCCTTAATTGAAGAATCGCAAAACCAGCAAGAAAAGAATGAACAAG
AATTATTGGAATTAGATAAATGGGCAAGTTTGTGGAATTGGTTTAACATAACAAATTGGCTGTGGTATAT
AAAATTATTCATAATGATAGTAGGAGGCTTGGTAGGTTTAAGAATAGTTTTTGCTGTACTTTCTATAGTG
AATAGAGTTAGGCAGGGATATTCACCATTATCGTTTCAGACCCACCTCCCAACCCCGAGGGGACCCGACA
GGCCCGAAGGAATAGAAGAAGAAGGTGGAGAGAGAGACAGAGACAGATCCATTCGATTAGTGAACGGATC
GGCACTGCGTGCGCCAATTCTGCAGACAAATGGCAGTATTCATCCACAATTTTAAAAGAAAAGGGGGGAT
TGGGGGGTACAGTGCAGGGGAAAGAATAGTAGACATAATAGCAACAGACATACAAACTAAAGAATTACAA
AAACAAATTACAAAAATTCAAAATTTTCGGGTTTATTACAGGGACAGCAGAGATCCAGTTTGGTTAATTA
ATGCAAAGATGGATAAAGTTTTAAACAGAGAGGAATCTTTGCAGCTAATGGACCTTCTAGGTCTTGAAAG
GAGTGGGAATTGGCTCCGGTGCCCGTCAGTGGGCAGAGCGCACATCGCCCACAGTCCCCGAGAAGTTGGG
GGGAGGGGTCGGCAATTGAACCGGTGCCTAGAGAAGGTGGCGCGGGGTAAACTGGGAAAGTGATGTCGTG
TACTGGCTCCGCCTTTTTCCCGAGGGTGGGGGAGAACCGTATATAAGTGCAGTAGTCGCCGTGAACGTTC
TTTTTCGCAACGGGTTTGCCGCCAGAACACAGGTAAGTGCCGTGTGTGGTTCCCGCGGGCCTGGCCTCTT
TACGGGTTATGGCCCTTGCGTGCCTTGAATTACTTCCACCTGGCTGCAGTACGTGATTCTTGATCCCGAG
CTTCGGGTTGGAAGTGGGTGGGAGAGTTCGAGGCCTTGCGCTTAAGGAGCCCCTTCGCCTCGTGCTTGAG
TTGAGGCCTGGCCTGGGCGCTGGGGCCGCCGCGTGCGAATCTGGTGGCACCTTCGCGCCTGTCTCGCTGC
TTTCGATAAGTCTCTAGCCATTTAAATTTTTTGATGACCTGCTGCGACGCTTTTTTTCTGGCAAGATAGT
CTTGTAAATGCGGGCCAAGATCTGCACACTGGTATTTCGGTTTTTGGGGCCGCGGGCGGCGACGGGGCCC
GTGCGTCCCAGCGCACATGTTCGGCGAGGCGGGGCCTGCGAGCGCGGCCACCGAGAATCGGACGGGGGTA
GTCTCAAGCTGGCCGGCCTGCTCTGGTGCCTGGCCTCGCGCCGCCGTGTATCGCCCCGCCCTGGGCGGCA
AGGCTGGCCCGGTCGGCACCAGTTGCGTGAGCGGAAAGATGGCCGCTTCCCGGCCCTGCTGCAGGGAGCT
CAAAATGGAGGACGCGGCGCTCGGGAGAGCGGGCGGGTGAGTCACCCACACAAAGGAAAAGGGCCTTTCC
GTCCTCAGCCGTCGCTTCATGTGACTCCACGGAGTACCGGGCGCCGTCCAGGCACCTCGATTAGTTCTCG
AGCTTTTGGAGTACGTCGTCTTTAGGTTGGGGGGAGGGGTTTTATGCGATGGAGTTTCCCCACACTGAGT
GGGTGGAGACTGAAGTTAGGCCAGCTTGGCACTTGATGTAATTCTCCTTGGAATTTGCCCTTTTTGAGTT
TGGATCTTGGTTCATTCTCAAGCCTCAGACAGTGGTTCAAAGTTTTTTTCTTCCATTTCAGGTGTCGTGA
CGTACGGCCACCATGAGCCCCAAGAAGAAGAGGAAAGTCGGCTCTGGCCCTGCCGCTAAGAGAGTGAAGC
TGGACGGAAGCGGACCCAAGAAGAAGAGAAAGGTGGAGGCCAGCGACAAGAAGTACAGCATCGGCCTGGC
CATCGGCACCAACTCTGTGGGCTGGGCCGTGATCACCGACGAGTACAAGGTGCCCAGCAAGAAATTCAAG
GTGCTGGGCAACACCGACCGGCACAGCATCAAGAAGAACCTGATCGGAGCCCTGCTGTTCGACAGCGGCG
AAACAGCCGAGGCCACCCGGCTGAAGAGAACCGCCAGAAGAAGATACACCAGACGGAAGAACCGGATCTG
CTATCTGCAAGAGATCTTCAGCAACGAGATGGCCAAGGTGGACGACAGCTTCTTCCACAGACTGGAAGAG
TCCTTCCTGGTGGAAGAGGATAAGAAGCACGAGCGGCACCCCATCTTCGGCAACATCGTGGACGAGGTGG
CCTACCACGAGAAGTACCCCACCATCTACCACCTGAGAAAGAAACTGGTGGACAGCACCGACAAGGCCGA
CCTGCGGCTGATCTATCTGGCCCTGGCCCACATGATCAAGTTCCGGGGCCACTTCCTGATCGAGGGCGAC
CTGAACCCCGACAACAGCGACGTGGACAAGCTGTTCATCCAGCTGGTGCAGACCTACAACCAGCTGTTCG
AGGAAAACCCCATCAACGCCAGCGGCGTGGACGCCAAGGCCATCCTGTCTGCCAGACTGAGCAAGAGCAG
ACGGCTGGAAAATCTGATCGCCCAGCTGCCCGGCGAGAAGAAGAATGGCCTGTTCGGCAACCTGATTGCC
CTGAGCCTGGGCCTGACCCCCAACTTCAAGAGCAACTTCGACCTGGCCGAGGATGCCAAACTGCAGCTGA
GCAAGGACACCTACGACGACGACCTGGACAACCTGCTGGCCCAGATCGGCGACCAGTACGCCGACCTGTT
TCTGGCCGCCAAGAACCTGTCCGACGCCATCCTGCTGAGCGACATCCTGAGAGTGAACACCGAGATCACC
AAGGCCCCCCTGAGCGCCTCTATGATCAAGAGATACGACGAGCACCACCAGGACCTGACCCTGCTGAAAG
CTCTCGTGCGGCAGCAGCTGCCTGAGAAGTACAAAGAGATTTTCTTCGACCAGAGCAAGAACGGCTACGC
CGGCTACATTGACGGCGGAGCCAGCCAGGAAGAGTTCTACAAGTTCATCAAGCCCATCCTGGAAAAGATG
GACGGCACCGAGGAACTGCTCGTGAAGCTGAACAGAGAGGACCTGCTGCGGAAGCAGCGGACCTTCGACA
ACGGCAGCATCCCCCACCAGATCCACCTGGGAGAGCTGCACGCCATTCTGCGGCGGCAGGAAGATTTTTA
CCCATTCCTGAAGGACAACCGGGAAAAGATCGAGAAGATCCTGACCTTCCGCATCCCCTACTACGTGGGC
CCTCTGGCCAGGGGAAACAGCAGATTCGCCTGGATGACCAGAAAGAGCGAGGAAACCATCACCCCCTGGA
ACTTCGAGGAAGTGGTGGACAAGGGCGCTTCCGCCCAGAGCTTCATCGAGCGGATGACCAACTTCGATAA
GAACCTGCCCAACGAGAAGGTGCTGCCCAAGCACAGCCTGCTGTACGAGTACTTCACCGTGTATAACGAG
CTGACCAAAGTGAAATACGTGACCGAGGGAATGAGAAAGCCCGCCTTCCTGAGCGGCGAGCAGAAAAAGG
CCATCGTGGACCTGCTGTTCAAGACCAACCGGAAAGTGACCGTGAAGCAGCTGAAAGAGGACTACTTCAA
GAAAATCGAGTGCTTCGACTCCGTGGAAATCTCCGGCGTGGAAGATCGGTTCAACGCCTCCCTGGGCACA
TACCACGATCTGCTGAAAATTATCAAGGACAAGGACTTCCTGGACAATGAGGAAAACGAGGACATTCTGG
AAGATATCGTGCTGACCCTGACACTGTTTGAGGACAGAGAGATGATCGAGGAACGGCTGAAAACCTATGC
CCACCTGTTCGACGACAAAGTGATGAAGCAGCTGAAGCGGCGGAGATACACCGGCTGGGGCAGGCTGAGC
CGGAAGCTGATCAACGGCATCCGGGACAAGCAGTCCGGCAAGACAATCCTGGATTTCCTGAAGTCCGACG
GCTTCGCCAACAGAAACTTCATGCAGCTGATCCACGACGACAGCCTGACCTTTAAAGAGGACATCCAGAA
AGCCCAGGTGTCCGGCCAGGGCGATAGCCTGCACGAGCACATTGCCAATCTGGCCGGCAGCCCCGCCATT
AAGAAGGGCATCCTGCAGACAGTGAAGGTGGTGGACGAGCTCGTGAAAGTGATGGGCCGGCACAAGCCCG
AGAACATCGTGATCGAAATGGCCAGAGAGAACCAGACCACCCAGAAGGGACAGAAGAACAGCCGCGAGAG
AATGAAGCGGATCGAAGAGGGCATCAAAGAGCTGGGCAGCCAGATCCTGAAAGAACACCCCGTGGAAAAC
ACCCAGCTGCAGAACGAGAAGCTGTACCTGTACTACCTGCAGAATGGGCGGGATATGTACGTGGACCAGG
AACTGGACATCAACCGGCTGTCCGACTACGATGTGGACGCTATCGTGCCTCAGAGCTTTCTGAAGGACGA
CTCCATCGACAACAAGGTGCTGACCAGAAGCGACAAGAACCGGGGCAAGAGCGACAACGTGCCCTCCGAA
GAGGTCGTGAAGAAGATGAAGAACTACTGGCGGCAGCTGCTGAACGCCAAGCTGATTACCCAGAGAAAGT
TCGACAATCTGACCAAGGCCGAGAGAGGCGGCCTGAGCGAACTGGATAAGGCCGGCTTCATCAAGAGACA
GCTGGTGGAAACCCGGCAGATCACAAAGCACGTGGCACAGATCCTGGACTCCCGGATGAACACTAAGTAC
GACGAGAATGACAAGCTGATCCGGGAAGTGAAAGTGATCACCCTGAAGTCCAAGCTGGTGTCCGATTTCC
GGAAGGATTTCCAGTTTTACAAAGTGCGCGAGATCAACAACTACCACCACGCCCACGACGCCTACCTGAA
CGCCGTCGTGGGAACCGCCCTGATCAAAAAGTACCCTAAGCTGGAAAGCGAGTTCGTGTACGGCGACTAC
AAGGTGTACGACGTGCGGAAGATGATCGCCAAGAGCGAGCAGGAAATCGGCAAGGCTACCGCCAAGTACT
TCTTCTACAGCAACATCATGAACTTTTTCAAGACCGAGATTACCCTGGCCAACGGCGAGATCCGGAAGCG
GCCTCTGATCGAGACAAACGGCGAAACCGGGGAGATCGTGTGGGATAAGGGCCGGGATTTTGCCACCGTG
CGGAAAGTGCTGAGCATGCCCCAAGTGAATATCGTGAAAAAGACCGAGGTGCAGACAGGCGGCTTCAGCA
AAGAGTCTATCCTGCCCAAGAGGAACAGCGATAAGCTGATCGCCAGAAAGAAGGACTGGGACCCTAAGAA
GTACGGCGGCTTCGACAGCCCCACCGTGGCCTATTCTGTGCTGGTGGTGGCCAAAGTGGAAAAGGGCAAG
TCCAAGAAACTGAAGAGTGTGAAAGAGCTGCTGGGGATCACCATCATGGAAAGAAGCAGCTTCGAGAAGA
ATCCCATCGACTTTCTGGAAGCCAAGGGCTACAAAGAAGTGAAAAAGGACCTGATCATCAAGCTGCCTAA
GTACTCCCTGTTCGAGCTGGAAAACGGCCGGAAGAGAATGCTGGCCTCTGCCGGCGAACTGCAGAAGGGA
AACGAACTGGCCCTGCCCTCCAAATATGTGAACTTCCTGTACCTGGCCAGCCACTATGAGAAGCTGAAGG
GCTCCCCCGAGGATAATGAGCAGAAACAGCTGTTTGTGGAACAGCACAAGCACTACCTGGACGAGATCAT
CGAGCAGATCAGCGAGTTCTCCAAGAGAGTGATCCTGGCCGACGCTAATCTGGACAAAGTGCTGTCCGCC
TACAACAAGCACCGGGATAAGCCCATCAGAGAGCAGGCCGAGAATATCATCCACCTGTTTACCCTGACCA
ATCTGGGAGCCCCTGCCGCCTTCAAGTACTTTGACACCACCATCGACCGGAAGAGGTACACCAGCACCAA
AGAGGTGCTGGACGCCACCCTGATCCACCAGAGCATCACCGGCCTGTACGAGACACGGATCGACCTGTCT
CAGCTGGGAGGCGACGGTTCTGGAAGTGGATCCGGAAGCGGACTTGCTACAACTTTGGAGCGGATTGAGA
AGAATTTCGTCATAACTGATCCCAGGTTGCCTGATAATCCTATAATATTCGCCTCCGATAGTTTTCTTCA
ACTTACGGAGTACTCCAGAGAGGAGATACTGGGAAGGAATTGCAGATTCCTCCAAGGTCCAGAAACTGAT
AGAGCTACTGTGAGGAAGATACGGGATGCCATTGACAATCAAACTGAAGTGACAGTGCAACTTATCAATT
ACACCAAGTCAGGGAAAAAATTCTGGAACCTGTTCCATTTGCAACCCATGAGGGACCAAAAGGGCGATGT
GCAATATTTCATAGGCGTTCAACTTGATGGTACTGAACACGTCAGAGATGCGGCGGAGCGAGAAGGAGTG
ATGCTGATTAAGAAAACAGCAGAGAATATCGACGAAGCGGCGAAAGAGTTGAGCGCTGGAGGAGGTGGAA
GCGGACTTGCTACAACTTTGGAGCGGATTGAGAAGAATTTCGTCATAACTGATCCCAGGTTGCCTGATAA
TCCTATAATATTCGCCTCCGATAGTTTTCTTCAACTTACGGAGTACTCCAGAGAGGAGATACTGGGAAGG
AATTGCAGATTCCTCCAAGGTCCAGAAACTGATAGAGCTACTGTGAGGAAGATACGGGATGCCATTGACA
ATCAAACTGAAGTGACAGTGCAACTTATCAATTACACCAAGTCAGGGAAAAAATTCTGGAACCTGTTCCA
TTTGCAACCCATGAGGGACCAAAAGGGCGATGTGCAATATTTCATAGGCGTTCAACTTGATGGTACTGAA
CACGTCAGAGATGCGGCGGAGCGAGAAGGAGTGATGCTGATTAAGAAAACAGCAGAGAATATCGACGAAG
CGGCGAAAGAGTTGGGTTCTGGAAGTGGATCCGGAAGCGGACTTGCTACAACTTTGGAGCGGATTGAGAA
GAATTTCGTCATAACTGATCCCAGGTTGCCTGATAATCCTATAATATTCGCCTCCGATAGTTTTCTTCAA
CTTACGGAGTACTCCAGAGAGGAGATACTGGGAAGGAATTGCAGATTCCTCCAAGGTCCAGAAACTGATA
GAGCTACTGTGAGGAAGATACGGGATGCCATTGACAATCAAACTGAAGTGACAGTGCAACTTATCAATTA
CACCAAGTCAGGGAAAAAATTCTGGAACCTGTTCCATTTGCAACCCATGAGGGACCAAAAGGGCGATGTG
CAATATTTCATAGGCGTTCAACTTGATGGTACTGAACACGTCAGAGATGCGGCGGAGCGAGAAGGAGTGA
TGCTGATTAAGAAAACAGCAGAGAATATCGACGAAGCGGCGAAAGAGTTGTAAAGCGAAGTCAATCCCAG
AATTCGATATCAAGCTTATCGATAATCAACCTCTGGATTACAAAATTTGTGAAAGATTGACTGGTATTCT
TAACTATGTTGCTCCTTTTACGCTATGTGGATACGCTGCTTTAATGCCTTTGTATCATGCTATTGCTTCC
CGTATGGCTTTCATTTTCTCCTCCTTGTATAAATCCTGGTTGCTGTCTCTTTATGAGGAGTTGTGGCCCG
TTGTCAGGCAACGTGGCGTGGTGTGCACTGTGTTTGCTGACGCAACCCCCACTGGTTGGGGCATTGCCAC
CACCTGTCAGCTCCTTTCCGGGACTTTCGCTTTCCCCCTCCCTATTGCCACGGCGGAACTCATCGCCGCC
TGCCTTGCCCGCTGCTGGACAGGGGCTCGGCTGTTGGGCACTGACAATTCCGTGGTGTTGTCGGGGAAAT
CATCGTCCTTTCCTTGGCTGCTCGCCTGTGTTGCCACCTGGATTCTGCGCGGGACGTCCTTCTGCTACGT
CCCTTCGGCCCTCAATCCAGCGGACCTTCCTTCCCGCGGCCTGCTGCCGGCTCTGCGGCCTCTTCCGCGT
CTTCGCCTTCGCCCTCAGACGAGTCGGATCTCCCTTTGGGCCGCCTCCCCGCATCGATACCGTCGACCTC
GAGACCTAGAAAAACATGGAGCAATCACAAGTAGCAATACAGCAGCTACCAATGCTGATTGTGCCTGGCT
AGAAGCACAAGAGGAGGAGGAGGTGGGTTTTCCAGTCACACCTCAGGTACCTTTAAGACCAATGACTTAC
AAGGCAGCTGTAGATCTTAGCCACTTTTTAAAAGAAAAGGGGGGACTGGAAGGGCTAATTCACTCCCAAC
GAAGACAAGATATCCTTGATCTGTGGATCTACCACACACAAGGCTACTTCCCTGATTGGCAGAACTACAC
ACCAGTGCCAGGGATCAGATATCCACTGACCTTTGGATGGTGCTACAAGCTAGTACCAGTTGAGCAAGAG
AAGGTAGAAGAAGCCAATGAAGGAGAGAACACCCGCTTGTTACACCCTGTGAGCCTGCATGGGATGGATG
ACCCGGAGAGAGAAGTATTAGAGTGGAGGTTTGACAGCCGCCTAGCATTTCATCACATGGCCCGAGAGCT
GCATCCGGACTGTACTGGGTCTCTCTGGTTAGACCAGATCTGAGCCTGGGAGCTCTCTGGCTAACTAGGG
AACCCACTGCTTAAGCCTCAATAAAGCTTGCCTTGAGTGCTTCAAGTAGTGTGTGCCCGTCTGTTGTGTG
ACTCTGGTAACTAGAGATCCCTCAGACCCTTTTAGTCAGTGTGGAAAATCTCTAGCAGGGCCCGTTTAAA
CCCGCTGATCAGCCTCGACTGTGCCTTCTAGTTGCCAGCCATCTGTTGTTTGCCCCTCCCCCGTGCCTTC
CTTGACCCTGGAAGGTGCCACTCCCACTGTCCTTTCCTAATAAAATGAGGAAATTGCATCGCATTGTCTG
AGTAGGTGTCATTCTATTCTGGGGGGTGGGGTGGGGCAGGACAGCAAGGGGGAGGATTGGGAAGACAATA
GCAGGCATGCTGGGGATGCGGTGGGCTCTATGGCTTCTGAGGCGGAAAGAACCAGCTGGGGCTCTAGGGG
GTATCCCCACGCGCCCTGTAGCGGCGCATTAAGCGCGGCRKKYKKGGKGGTKGGGYGGGGCAGGACAGCA
AGGGGGAGGATTGGGAAGACAATAGCAGGCATGCTGGGGATGCGGTGGGCTCTATGGCTTCTGAGGCGGA
AAGAACCAGCTGGGGCTCTAGGGGGTATCCCC
[124 nt withheld, positions 11233-11356]
C
[91 nt withheld, positions 11358-11448]
A
[49 nt withheld, positions 11450-11498]
CCTTTGACGTTGGAGTCCACGTTCTTT
[37 nt withheld, positions 11526-11562]
ACCCTATCTCGGTCTATTCTTTTGATTTATAAGGGATTTTGCCGATTTCGGCCTATTGGTTAAAAAATGA
GCTGATTTAACAAAAATTTAACGCGAATTAATTCTGTGGAATGTGTGTCAGTTAGGGTGTGGAAAGTCCC
CAGGCTCCCCAGCAGGCAGAAGTATGCAAAGCATGCATCTCAATTAGTCAGCAACCAGGTGTGGAAAGTC
CCCAGGCTCCCCAGCAGGCAGAAGTATGCAAAGCATGCATCTCAATTAGTCAGCAACCATAGTCCCGCCC
CTAACTCCGCCCATCCCGCCCCTAACTCCGCCCAGTTCCGCCCATTCTCCGCCCCATGGCTGACTAATTT
TTTTTATTTATGCAGAGGCCGAGGCCGCCTCTGCCTCTGAGCTATTCCAGAAGTAGTGAGGAGGCTTTTT
TGGAGGCCTAGGCTTTTGCAAAAAGCTCCCGGGAGCTTGTATATCCATTTTCGGATCTGATCAGCACGTG
TTGACAATTAATCATCGGCATAGTATATCGGCATAGTATAATACGACAAGGTGAGGAACTAAACCATGGC
CAAGTTGACCAGTGCCGTTCCGGTGCTCACCGCGCGCGACGTCGCCGGAGCGGTCGAGTTCTGGACCGAC
CGGCTCGGGTTCTCCCGGGACTTCGTGGAGGACGACTTCGCCGGTGTGGTCCGGGACGACGTGACCCTGT
TCATCAGCGCGGTCCAGGACCAGGTGGTGCCGGACAACACCCTGGCCTGGGTGTGGGTGCGCGGCCTGGA
CGAGCTGTACGCCGAGTGGTCGGAGGTCGTGTCCACGAACTTCCGGGACGCCTCCGGGCCGGCCATGACC
GAGATCGGCGAGCAGCCGTGGGGGCGGGAGTTCGCCCTGCGCGACCCGGCCGGCAACTGCGTGCACTTCG
TGGCCGAGGAGCAGGACTGACACGTGCTACGAGATTTCGATTCCACCGCCGCCTTCTATGAAAGGTTGGG
CTTCGGAATCGTTTTCCGGGACGCCGGCTGGATGATCCTCCAGCGCGGGGATCTCATGCTGGAGTTCTTC
GCCCACCCCAACTTGTTTATTGCAGCTTATAATGGTTACAAATAAAGCAATAGCATCACAAATTTCACAA
ATAAAGCATTTTTTTCACTGCATTCTAGTTGTGGTTTGTCCAAACTCATCAATGTATCTTATCATGTCTG
TATACCGTCGACCTCTAGCTAGAGCTTGGCGTAATCATGGTCATAGCTGTTTCCTGTGTGAAATTGTTAT
CCGCTCACAATTCCACACAACATACGAGCCGGAAGCATAAAGTGTAAAGCCTGGGGTGCCTAATGAGTGA
GCTAACTCACATTAATTGCGTTGCGCTCACTGCCCGCTTTCCAGTCGGGAAACCTGTCGTGCCAGCTGCA
TTAATGAATCGGCCAACGCGCGGGGAGAGGCGGTTTGCGTATTGGGCGCTCTTCCGCTTCCTCGCTCACT
GACTCGCTGCGCTCGGTCGTTCGGCTGCGGCGAGCGGTATCAGCTCACTCAAAGGCGGTAATACGGTTAT
CCACAGAATCAGGGGATAACGCAGGAAAGAACATGTGAGCAAAAGGCCAGCAAAAGGCCAGGAACCGTAA
AAAGGCCGCGTTGCTGGCGTTTTTCCATAGGCTCCGCCCCCCTGACGAGCATCACAAAAATCGACGCTCA
AGTCAGAGGTGGCGAAACCCGACAGGACTATAAAGATACCAGGCGTTTCCCCCTGGAAGCTCCCTCGTGC
GCTCTCCTGTTCCGACCCTGCCGCTTACCGGATACCTGTCCGCCTTTCTCCCTTCGGGAAGCGTGGCGCT
TTCTCATAGCTCACGCTGTAGGTATCTCAGTTCGGTGTAGGTCGTTCGCTCCAAGCTGGGCTGTGTGCAC
GAACCCCCCGTTCAGCCCGACCGCTGCGCCTTATCCGGTAACTATCGTCTTGAGTCCAACCCGGTAAGAC
ACGACTTATCGCCACTGGCAGCAGCCACTGGTAACAGGATTAGCAGAGCGAGGTATGTAGGCGGTGCTAC
AGAGTTCTTGAAGTGGTGGCCTAACTACGGCTACACTAGAAGAACAGTATTTGGTATCTGCGCTCTGCTG
AAGCCAGTTACCTTCGGAAAAAGAGTTGGTAGCTCTTGATCCGGCAAACAAACCACCGCTGGTAGCGGTG
GTTTTTTTGTTTGCAAGCAGCAGATTACGCGCAGAAAAAAAGGATCTCAAGAAGATCCTTTGATCTTTTC
TACGGGGTCTGACGCTCAGTGGAACGAAAACTCACGTTAAGGGATTTTGGTCATGAGATTATCAAAAAGG
ATCTTCACCTAGATCCTTTTAAATTAAAAATGAAGTTTTAAATCAATCTAAAGTATATATGAGTAAACTT
GGTCTGACAGTTACCAATGCTTAATCAGTGAGGCACCTATCTCAGCGATCTGTCTATTTCGTTCATCCAT
AGTTGCCTGACTCCCCGTCGTGTAGATAACTACGATACGGGAGGGCTTACCATCTGGCCCCAGTGCTGCA
ATGATACCGCGAGACCCACGCTCACCGGCTCCAGATTTATCAGCAATAAACCAGCCAGCCGGAAGGGCCG
AGCGCAGAAGTGGTCCTGCAACTTTATCCGCCTCCATCCAGTCTATTAATTGTTGCCGGGAAGCTAGAGT
AAGTAGTTCGCCAGTTAATAGTTTGCGCAACGTTGTTGCCATTGCTACAGGCATCGTGGTGTCACGCTCG
TCGTTTGGTATGGCTTCATTCAGCTCCGGTTCCCAACGATCAAGGCGAGTTACATGATCCCCCATGTTGT
GCAAAAAAGCGGTTAGCTCCTTCGGTCCTCCGATCGTTGTCAGAAGTAAGTTGGCCGCAGTGTTATCACT
CATGGTTATGGCAGCACTGCATAATTCTCTTACTGTCATGCCATCCGTAAGATGCTTTTCTGTGACTGGT
GAGTACTCAACCAAGTCATTCTGAGAATAGTGTATGCGGCGACCGAGTTGCTCTTGCCCGGCGTCAATAC
GGGATAATACCGCGCCACATAGCAGAACTTTAAAAGTGCTCATCATTGGAAAACGTTCTTCGGGGCGAAA
ACTCTCAAGGATCTTACCGCTGTTGAGATCCAGTTCGATGTAACCCACTCGTGCACCCAACTGATCTTCA
GCATCTTTTACTTTCACCAGCGTTTCTGGGTGAGCAAAAACAGGAAGGCAAAATGCCGCAAAAAAGGGAA
TAAGGGCGACACGGAAATGTTGAATACTCATACTCTTCCTTTTTCAATATTATTGAAGCATTTATCAGGG
TTATTGTCTCATGAGCGGATACATATTTGAATGTATTTAGAAAAATAAACAAATAGGGGTTCCGCGCACA
TTTCCCCGAAAAGTGCCACCTGACGTCGACGGAT
Features (pLannotate 1.2.2; 39 found; start..end, strand, type, name):
     21..73      -  misc_feature   bom (fragment): basis of mobility region from pBR322
    228..607     +  enhancer       CMV enhancer: human cytomegalovirus immediate early enhancer
    608..807     +  promoter       CMV promoter: human cytomegalovirus (CMV) immediate early promoter
    825..1005    +  LTR            5' LTR (truncated): truncated 5' long terminal repeat (LTR) from HIV-1
   1052..1177    +  misc_feature   HIV-1 Ψ: packaging signal of human immunodeficiency virus type 1
   1161..1524    +  CDS            HIV-1 gag (fragment): gag protein from human immunodeficiency virus 1; gag
   1670..1903    +  misc_feature   RRE: The Rev response element (RRE) of HIV-1 allows for Rev-dependent mRNA export from the nucleus to the cytoplasm.
   2280..2380    +  CDS            Rev (fragment): human immunodeficiency virus 1 (HIV-1) Rev protein; rev; enhances nuclear export of unspliced and incompletely spliced viral mRNAs
   2430..2547    +  misc_feature   cPPT/CTS: central polypurine tract and central termination sequence of HIV-1
   2599..2665    +  CDS            small t antigen (fragment): SV40 (simian virus 40) small t antigen
   2691..2902    +  promoter       EF-1α core promoter: core promoter for human elongation factor EF-1α
   2903..3012    +  intron         EF-1α intron A (fragment): intron upstream of the start codon of human EF-1α
   3638..3841    +  intron         EF-1α intron A: truncated intron upstream of the start codon of human EF-1α
   3965..8065    +  CDS            Cas9: Cas9 (Csn1) endonuclease from the Streptococcus pyogenes Type II CRISPR/Cas system generates RNA-guided double strand breaks in DNA
   8114..8431    +  CDS            miniSOG: miniSOG is a basic (constitutively fluorescent) cyan fluorescent protein published in 2011, derived from Arabidopsis thaliana. It requires the cofactor flavin for fluorescence.
   8567..8884    +  CDS            miniSOG: miniSOG is a basic (constitutively fluorescent) cyan fluorescent protein published in 2011, derived from Arabidopsis thaliana. It requires the cofactor flavin for fluorescence.
   9023..9340    +  CDS            miniSOG: miniSOG is a basic (constitutively fluorescent) cyan fluorescent protein published in 2011, derived from Arabidopsis thaliana. It requires the cofactor flavin for fluorescence.
   9450..9474    +  misc_feature   MCS (fragment): pBluescript multiple cloning site
   9474..10062   +  misc_feature   WPRE: woodchuck hepatitis virus posttranscriptional regulatory element
   9999..10580   +  CDS            nef (fragment): NEF_HV1H2 - Experimental evidence at protein level: Swiss-Prot protein existence level 1. Extracellular Nef protein targets CD4(+) T-lymphocytes for apoptosis by interacting with CXCR4 surface receptors. From Human immunodeficiency virus type 1 group M subtype B (isolate HXB2) (HIV-1).
  10587..10767   +  LTR            5' LTR (truncated): truncated 5' long terminal repeat (LTR) from HIV-1
  10799..11023   +  polyA_signal   bGH poly(A) signal: bovine growth hormone polyadenylation signal
  11027..11048   +  promoter       SV40 promoter (fragment): SV40 enhancer and early promoter
  11069..11099   +  rep_origin     f1 ori (fragment): f1 bacteriophage origin of replication; arrow indicates direction of (+) strand synthesis
  11106..11187   +  polyA_signal   bGH poly(A) signal (fragment): bovine growth hormone polyadenylation signal
  11191..11212   +  promoter       SV40 promoter (fragment): SV40 enhancer and early promoter
  11233..11661   +  rep_origin     f1 ori (sequence partly withheld): f1 bacteriophage origin of replication; arrow indicates direction of (+) strand synthesis
  11675..12004   +  promoter       SV40 promoter: SV40 enhancer and early promoter
  12052..12099   +  promoter       EM7 promoter: synthetic bacterial promoter&nbsp
  12118..12492   +  CDS            BleoR: antibiotic-binding protein; Sh ble from Streptoalloteichus hindustanus; confers resistance to bleomycin, phleomycin, and Zeocin™
  12502..12627   +  CDS            ble (fragment): BLE_KLEPN - Experimental evidence at protein level: Swiss-Prot protein existence level 1. Binding protein with a strong affinity to the bleomycin family of antibiotics. Binds to CL990; an antimitotic-antibiotic compound. From Klebsiella pneumoniae.
  12622..12743   +  polyA_signal   SV40 poly(A) signal: SV40 polyadenylation signal
  12814..12836   -  protein_bind   lac operator (fragment): The lac repressor binds to the lac operator to inhibit transcription in E. coli. This inhibition can be relieved by adding lactose or isopropyl-β-D-thiogalactopyranoside (IPTG). lac repressor encoded by lacI
  12840..12870   -  promoter       lac promoter: promoter for the E. coli lac operon
  12885..12906   -  protein_bind   CAP binding site: CAP binding activates transcription in the presence of cAMP. E. coli catabolite activator protein
  12919..13011   -  CDS            lacI (fragment): lac repressor; lacI; The lac repressor binds to the lac operator to inhibit transcription in E. coli. This inhibition can be relieved by adding lactose or isopropyl-β-D-thiogalactopyranoside (IPTG).
  13194..13782   -  rep_origin     ori: high-copy-number ColE1/pMB1/pBR322/pUC origin of replication
  13953..14813   -  CDS            AmpR: β-lactamase; bla; confers resistance to ampicillin, carbenicillin, and related antibiotics
  14814..14918   -  promoter       AmpR promoter: bla
