[The description below was written by a language model from this plasmid's Addgene catalogue record and pLannotate feature annotations shown in this document.]
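Description:
dCas9-AsLOV2x3-NLSx3 is a mammalian expression and CRISPR plasmid of about 15 kb that supplies one component of the LOOMINA system for optogenetic control (deactivation) of transcription. The catalogue lists the backbone only as "custom", but the annotated features show a lentiviral transfer-vector architecture. A CMV enhancer/promoter is fused to a truncated HIV-1 5' LTR, followed by the Ψ packaging signal with a gag fragment, the Rev response element and cPPT/CTS. Downstream of the cargo lie a WPRE, a second truncated LTR and a bGH polyadenylation signal. In principle these elements allow the cassette to be packaged into lentiviral particles, although the record does not say whether it was used that way or by direct transfection. In bacteria the plasmid is maintained at high copy through a ColE1/pUC-type origin with ampicillin selection. An f1 origin is also present, as is an SV40/EM7-driven BleoR cassette that could provide Zeocin selection.

The payload is a synthetic fusion assembled by Golden Gate cloning and driven by the EF-1α core promoter with portions of its intron A. It consists of the Streptococcus pyogenes Cas9 coding sequence, which the construct name identifies as the catalytically dead dCas9 form, followed by three tandem repeats. The automated annotation labels these repeats miniSOG. miniSOG is itself an engineered LOV2 domain, so these hits most likely correspond to the three copies of the Avena sativa LOV2 photosensor (AsLOV2) named in the title. The three nuclear localisation signals implied by the name are not annotated separately. AsLOV2 changes conformation under blue light, so an sgRNA-targeted dCas9 carrying these domains can serve as a light-responsive DNA-bound anchor. The partner effector components are not part of this record.
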