Addgene plasmid #231566: dCas9-AsLOV2x3-NLSx3
Purpose: Expresses components of the LOOMINA optogenetic transcriptional control system.
Depositing lab: Dominik Niopek. Depositing organization: Universitaet Heidelberg. Publication: A modular toolbox for the optogenetic deactivation of transcription. Muench P, Fiumara M, Southern N, Coda D, Aschenbrenner S, Correia B, Graff J, Niopek D, Mathony J. Nucleic Acids Res. 2024 Dec 16:gkae1237. doi: 10.1093/nar/gkae1237. PubMed 39676667.
Backbone
  Vector backbone: custom
  Vector type: Mammalian Expression, CRISPR
Growth in bacteria
  Bacterial resistance: Ampicillin, 100 μg/mL
  Growth temperature: 37°C
  Growth strain: DH5alpha
  Copy number: High Copy
Gene/Insert
  Gene/Insert name: dCas9-AsLOV2x3
  Species: Synthetic
  Cloning method: Golden Gate
Terms and licenses: Academic/Nonprofit Terms; Industry Terms: Not Available to Industry
Depositor comments: Please visit https://doi.org/10.1101/2023.11.06.565805 for bioRxiv preprint.
How to cite: dCas9-AsLOV2x3-NLSx3 was a gift from Dominik Niopek (Addgene plasmid # 231566 ; http://n2t.net/addgene:231566 ; RRID:Addgene_231566)
